>Addgene plasmid #172122 | pAAV-pEF1a-EBFP-tTAn | addgene full sequence | sequence record 343527 | Addgene NGS Result
CCTGCAGGCAGCTGCGCGCTCGCTCGCTCACTGAGGCCGCCCGGGCGTCGGGCGACCTTTGGTCGCCCGG
CCTCAGTGAGCGAGCGAGCGCGCAGAGAGGGAGTGGCCAACTCCATCACTAGGGGTTCCTGCGGCCGCAC
GCGTAAGCTTTGCAAAGATGGATAAAGTTTTAAACAGAGAGGAATCTTTGCAGCTAATGGACCTTCTAGG
TCTTGAAAGGAGTGGGAATTGGCTCCGGTGCCCGTCAGTGGGCAGAGCGCACATCGCCCACAGTCCCCGA
GAAGTTGGGGGGAGGGGTCGGCAATTGAACCGGTGCCTAGAGAAGGTGGCGCGGGGTAAACTGGGAAAGT
GATGTCGTGTACTGGCTCCGCCTTTTTCCCGAGGGTGGGGGAGAACCGTATATAAGTGCAGTAGTCGCCG
TGAACGTTCTTTTTCGCAACGGGTTTGCCGCCAGAACACAGGTAAGTGCCGTGTGTGGTTCCCGCGGGCC
TGGCCTCTTTACGGGTTATGGCCCTTGCGTGCCTTGAATTACTTCCACCTGGCTGCAGTACGTGATTCTT
GATCCCGAGCTTCGGGTTGGAAGTGGGTGGGAGAGTTCGAGGCCTTGCGCTTAAGGAGCCCCTTCGCCTC
GTGCTTGAGTTGAGGCCTGGCCTGGGCGCTGGGGCCGCCGCGTGCGAATCTGGTGGCACCTTCGCGCCTG
TCTCGCTGCTTTCGATAAGTCTCTAGCCATTTAAAATTTTTGATGACCTGCTGCGACGCTTTTTTTCTGG
CAAGATAGTCTTGTAAATGCGGGCCAAGATCTGCACACTGGTATTTCGGTTTTTGGGGCCGCGGGCGGCG
ACGGGGCCCGTGCGTCCCAGCGCACATGTTCGGCGAGGCGGGGCCTGCGAGCGCGGCCACCGAGAATCGG
ACGGGGGTAGTCTCAAGCTGGCCGGCCTGCTCTGGTGCCTGGCCTCGCGCCGCCGTGTATCGCCCCGCCC
TGGGCGGCAAGGCTGGCCCGGTCGGCACCAGTTGCGTGAGCGGAAAGATGGCCGCTTCCCGGCCCTGCTG
CAGGGAGCTCAAAATGGAGGACGCGGCGCTCGGGAGAGCGGGCGGGTGAGTCACCCACACAAAGGAAAAG
GGCCTTTCCGTCCTCAGCCGTCGCTTCATGTGACTCCACGGAGTACCGGGCGCCGTCCAGGCACCTCGAT
TAGTTCTCGAGCTTTTGGAGTACGTCGTCTTTAGGTTGGGGGGAGGGGTTTTATGCGATGGAGTTTCCCC
ACACTGAGTGGGTGGAGACTGAAGTTAGGCCAGCTTGGCACTTGATGTAATTCTCCTTGGAATTTGCCCT
TTTTGAGTTTGGATCTTGGTTCATTCTCAAGCCTCAGACAGTGGTTCAAAGTTTTTTTCTTCCATTTCAG
GTGTCGTGAGGTACCGGATCCTCTAGAGCCACCATGGTGAGCAAGGGCGAGGAGCTGTTCACCGGGGTGG
TGCCCATCCTGGTCGAGCTGGACGGCGACGTAAACGGCCACAAGTTCAGCGTGAGGGGCGAGGGCGAGGG
CGATGCCACCAACGGCAAGCTGACCCTGAAGTTCATCTGCACCACCGGCAAGCTGCCCGTGCCCTGGCCC
ACCCTCGTGACCACCCTGAGCCACGGCGTGCAGTGCTTCGCCCGCTACCCCGACCACATGAAGCAGCACG
ACTTCTTCAAGTCCGCCATGCCCGAAGGCTACGTCCAGGAGCGCACCATCTTCTTCAAGGACGACGGCAC
CTACAAGACCCGCGCCGAGGTGAAGTTCGAGGGCGACACCCTAGTGAACCGCATCGAGCTGAAGGGCGTC
GACTTCAAGGAGGACGGCAACATCCTGGGGCACAAGCTGGAGTACAACTTCAACAGCCACAACATCTATA
TCATGGCCGTCAAGCAGAAGAACGGCATCAAGGTGAACTTCAAGATCCGCCACAACGTGGAGGACGGCAG
CGTGCAGCTCGCCGACCACTACCAGCAGAACACCCCCATCGGCGACGGCCCCGTGCTGCTGCCCGACAGC
CACTACCTGAGCACCCAGTCCGTGCTGAGCAAAGACCCCAACGAGAAGCGCGATCACATGGTCCTGCTGG
AGTTCCGCACCGCCGCCGGGATCACTCTCGGCATGGACGAGCTGTACAAGGGCAGTGGAGAGGGCAGAGG
AAGTCTGCTAACATGCGGTGACGTCGAGGAGAATCCTGGCCCATCTAGACTGGACAAGAGCAAAGTCATA
AACTCTGCTCTGGAATTACTCAATGAAGTCGGTATCGAAGGCCTGACGACAAGGAAACTCGCTCAAAAGC
TGGGAGTTGAGCAGCCTACCCTGTACTGGCACGTGAAGAACAAGCGGGCCCTGCTCGATGCCCTGGCAAT
CGAGATGCTGGACAGGCATCATACCCACTTCTGCCCCCTGGAAGGCGAGTCATGGCAAGACTTTCTGCGG
AACAACGCCAAGTCATTCCGCTGTGCTCTCCTCTCACATCGCGACGGGGCTAAAGTGCATCTCGGCACCC
GCCCAACAGAGAAACAGTACGAAACCCTGGAAAATCAGCTCGCGTTCCTGTGTCAGCAAGGCTTCTCCCT
GGAGAACGCACTGTACGCTCTGTCCGCCGTGGGCCACTTTACACTGGGCTGCGTATTGGAGGATCAGGAG
CATCAAGTAGCAAAAGAGGAAAGAGAGACACCTACCACCGATTCTATGCCCCCACTTCTGAGACAAGCAA
TTGAGCTGTTCGACCATCAGGGAGCCGAACCTGCCTTCCTTTTCGGCCTGGAACTAATCATATGTGGCCT
GGAGAAACAGCTAAAGTGCGAAAGCGGCGGGACCCGCAGCGGCTACTGCCTGGACCTGAAGACCCAGGTG
CAGACCCCCCAGGGCATGAAGGAGATCAGCAACATCCAGGTGGGCGACCTGGTGCTGAGCAACACCGGCT
ACAACGAGGTGCTGAACGTGTTCCCCAAGAGCAAGAAGAAGAGCTACAAGATCACCCTGGAGGACGGCAA
GGAGATCATCTGCAGCGAGGAGCACCTGTTCCCCACCCAGACCGGCGAGATGAACATCAGCGGCGGCCTG
AAGGAGGGCATGTGCCTGTACGTGAAGGAGTAAGATATCAAGCTTATCGATAATCAACCTCTGGATTACA
AAATTTGTGAAAGATTGACTGGTATTCTTAACTATGTTGCTCCTTTTACGCTATGTGGATACGCTGCTTT
AATGCCTTTGTATCATGCTATTGCTTCCCGTATGGCTTTCATTTTCTCCTCCTTGTATAAATCCTGGTTG
CTGTCTCTTTATGAGGAGTTGTGGCCCGTTGTCAGGCAACGTGGCGTGGTGTGCACTGTGTTTGCTGACG
CAACCCCCACTGGTTGGGGCATTGCCACCACCTGTCAGCTCCTTTCCGGGACTTTCGCTTTCCCCCTCCC
TATTGCCACGGCGGAACTCATCGCCGCCTGCCTTGCCCGCTGCTGGACAGGGGCTCGGCTGTTGGGCACT
GACAATTCCGTGGTGTTGTCGGGGAAATCATCGTCCTTTCCTTGGCTGCTCGCCTATGTTGCCACCTGGA
TTCTGCGCGGGACGTCCTTCTGCTACGTCCCTTCGGCCCTCAATCCAGCGGACCTTCCTTCCCGCGGCCT
GCTGCCGGCTCTGCGGCCTCTTCCGCGTCTTCGCCTTCGCCCTCAGACGAGTCGGATCTCCCTTTGGGCC
GCCTCCCCGCATCGATACCGAGCGCTGCTCGAGAGATCTACGGGTGGCATCCCTGTGACCCCTCCCCAGT
GCCTCTCCTGGCCCTGGAAGTTGCCACTCCAGTGCCCACCAGCCTTGTCCTAATAAAATTAAGTTGCATC
ATTTTGTCTGACTAGGTGTCCTTCTATAATATTATGGGGTGGAGGGGGGTGGTATGGAGCAAGGGGCAAG
TTGGGAAGACAACCTGTAGGGCCTGCGGGGTCTATTGGGAACCAAGCTGGAGTGCAGTGGCACAATCTTG
GCTCACTGCAATCTCCGCCTCCTGGGTTCAAGCGATTCTCCTGCCTCAGCCTCCCGAGTTGTTGGGATTC
CAGGCATGCATGACCAGGCTCAGCTAATTTTTGTTTTTTTGGTAGAGACGGGGTTTCACCATATTGGCCA
GGCTGGTCTCCAACTCCTAATCTCAGGTGATCTACCCACCTTGGCCTCCCAAATTGCTGGGATTACAGGC
GTGAACCACTGCTCCCTTCCCTGTCCTTCTGATTTTGTAGGTAACCACGTGCGGACCGAGCGGCCGCAGG
AACCCCTAGTGATGGAGTTGGCCACTCCCTCTCTGCGCGCTCGCTCGCTCACTGAGGCCGGGCGACCAAA
GGTCGCCCGACGCCCGGGCTTTGCCCGGGCGGCCTCAGTGAGCGAGCGAGCGCGCAGCTGCCTGCAGGGG
CGCCTGATGCGGTATTTTCTCCTTACGCATCTGTGCGGTATTTCACACCGCATA
[95 nt withheld, positions 4465-4559]
T
[46 nt withheld, positions 4561-4606]
C
[141 nt withheld, positions 4608-4748]
CCTTTGACGTTGGAGTCCACGTTCTTT
[37 nt withheld, positions 4776-4812]
ACTCTATCTCGGGCTATTCTTTTGATTTATAAGGGATTTTGCCGATTTCGGTCTATTGGTTAAAAAATGA
GCTGATTTAACAAAAATTTAACGCGAATTTTAACAAAATATTAACGTTTACAATTTTATGGTGCACTCTC
AGTACAATCTGCTCTGATGCCGCATAGTTAAGCCAGCCCCGACACCCGCCAACACCCGCTGACGCGCCCT
GACGGGCTTGTCTGCTCCCGGCATCCGCTTACAGACAAGCTGTGACCGTCTCCGGGAGCTGCATGTGTCA
GAGGTTTTCACCGTCATCACCGAAACGCGCGAGACGAAAGGGCCTCGTGATACGCCTATTTTTATAGGTT
AATGTCATGATAATAATGGTTTCTTAGACGTCAGGTGGCACTTTTCGGGGAAATGTGCGCGGAACCCCTA
TTTGTTTATTTTTCTAAATACATTCAAATATGTATCCGCTCATGAGACAATAACCCTGATAAATGCTTCA
ATAATATTGAAAAAGGAAGAGTATGAGTATTCAACATTTCCGTGTCGCCCTTATTCCCTTTTTTGCGGCA
TTTTGCCTTCCTGTTTTTGCTCACCCAGAAACGCTGGTGAAAGTAAAAGATGCTGAAGATCAGTTGGGTG
CACGAGTGGGTTACATCGAACTGGATCTCAACAGCGGTAAGATCCTTGAGAGTTTTCGCCCCGAAGAACG
TTTTCCAATGATGAGCACTTTTAAAGTTCTGCTATGTGGCGCGGTATTATCCCGTATTGACGCCGGGCAA
GAGCAACTCGGTCGCCGCATACACTATTCTCAGAATGACTTGGTTGAGTACTCACCAGTCACAGAAAAGC
ATCTTACGGATGGCATGACAGTAAGAGAATTATGCAGTGCTGCCATAACCATGAGTGATAACACTGCGGC
CAACTTACTTCTGACAACGATCGGAGGACCGAAGGAGCTAACCGCTTTTTTGCACAACATGGGGGATCAT
GTAACTCGCCTTGATCGTTGGGAACCGGAGCTGAATGAAGCCATACCAAACGACGAGCGTGACACCACGA
TGCCTGTAGCAATGGCAACAACGTTGCGCAAACTATTAACTGGCGAACTACTTACTCTAGCTTCCCGGCA
ACAATTAATAGACTGGATGGAGGCGGATAAAGTTGCAGGACCACTTCTGCGCTCGGCCCTTCCGGCTGGC
TGGTTTATTGCTGATAAATCTGGAGCCGGTGAGCGTGGGTCTCGCGGTATCATTGCAGCACTGGGGCCAG
ATGGTAAGCCCTCCCGTATCGTAGTTATCTACACGACGGGGAGTCAGGCAACTATGGATGAACGAAATAG
ACAGATCGCTGAGATAGGTGCCTCACTGATTAAGCATTGGTAACTGTCAGACCAAGTTTACTCATATATA
CTTTAGATTGATTTAAAACTTCATTTTTAATTTAAAAGGATCTAGGTGAAGATCCTTTTTGATAATCTCA
TGACCAAAATCCCTTAACGTGAGTTTTCGTTCCACTGAGCGTCAGACCCCGTAGAAAAGATCAAAGGATC
TTCTTGAGATCCTTTTTTTCTGCGCGTAATCTGCTGCTTGCAAACAAAAAAACCACCGCTACCAGCGGTG
GTTTGTTTGCCGGATCAAGAGCTACCAACTCTTTTTCCGAAGGTAACTGGCTTCAGCAGAGCGCAGATAC
CAAATACTGTTCTTCTAGTGTAGCCGTAGTTAGGCCACCACTTCAAGAACTCTGTAGCACCGCCTACATA
CCTCGCTCTGCTAATCCTGTTACCAGTGGCTGCTGCCAGTGGCGATAAGTCGTGTCTTACCGGGTTGGAC
TCAAGACGATAGTTACCGGATAAGGCGCAGCGGTCGGGCTGAACGGGGGGTTCGTGCACACAGCCCAGCT
TGGAGCGAACGACCTACACCGAACTGAGATACCTACAGCGTGAGCTATGAGAAAGCGCCACGCTTCCCGA
AGGGAGAAAGGCGGACAGGTATCCGGTAAGCGGCAGGGTCGGAACAGGAGAGCGCACGAGGGAGCTTCCA
GGGGGAAACGCCTGGTATCTTTATAGTCCTGTCGGGTTTCGCCACCTCTGACTTGAGCGTCGATTTTTGT
GATGCTCGTCAGGGGGGCGGAGCCTATGGAAAAACGCCAGCAACGCGGCCTTTTTACGGTTCCTGGCCTT
TTGCTGGCCTTTTGCTCACATGT
Features (pLannotate 1.2.2; 17 found; start..end, strand, type, name):
     12..39      +  repeat_region  AAV2 ITR (fragment): inverted terminal repeat of adeno-associated virus serotype 2 inverted
     68..95      +  repeat_region  AAV2 ITR (fragment): inverted terminal repeat of adeno-associated virus serotype 2 inverted
    158..224     +  CDS            small t antigen (fragment): SV40 (simian virus 40) small t antigen
    231..1409    +  promoter       EF-1α promoter: strong constitutive promoter for human elongation factor EF-1α
   1434..2150    +  CDS            EBFP2: EBFP2 is a basic (constitutively fluorescent) blue fluorescent protein published in 2007, derived from Aequorea victoria. It is reported to be a rapidly-maturing monomer with moderate acid sensitivity.
   2214..2831    +  CDS            rtTA3 (fragment): reverse tetracycline transactivator 3 activates expression from Tet-responsive promoters in the presence of doxycycline
   3114..3132    +  misc_feature   MCS (fragment): pBluescript multiple cloning site
   3132..3720    +  misc_feature   WPRE: woodchuck hepatitis virus posttranscriptional regulatory element
   3752..4228    +  polyA_signal   hGH poly(A) signal: human growth hormone polyadenylation signal
   4268..4408    +  repeat_region  AAV2 ITR: inverted terminal repeat of adeno-associated virus serotype 2 inverted
   4413..4464    -  misc_feature   bom (fragment): basis of mobility region from pBR322
   4483..4938    +  rep_origin     f1 ori (sequence partly withheld): f1 bacteriophage origin of replication; arrow indicates direction of (+) strand synthesis
   4939..4988    -  misc_feature   bom (fragment): basis of mobility region from pBR322
   5090..5125    -  CDS            rop (fragment): Rop protein, which maintains plasmids at low copy number; rop
   5220..5324    +  promoter       AmpR promoter: bla
   5325..6185    +  CDS            AmpR: β-lactamase; bla; confers resistance to ampicillin, carbenicillin, and related antibiotics
   6356..6944    +  rep_origin     ori: high-copy-number ColE1/pMB1/pBR322/pUC origin of replication
