[The description below was written by a language model from this plasmid's Addgene catalogue record and pLannotate feature annotations shown in this document.]
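Description:
pAAV-pEF1a-EBFP-tTAn is an adeno-associated virus transfer plasmid of about 7 kb, built by In-Fusion cloning into a pAAV-EF1a backbone that originally carried a DIO-TVA/rabies glycoprotein cassette. It is maintained in bacteria through a high-copy ColE1/pUC-type origin and an ampicillin resistance gene (β-lactamase with its own promoter), and it also carries an f1 phage origin. The expression cassette is flanked by AAV2 inverted terminal repeats, which allow it to be packaged into recombinant AAV particles. The automated annotation recognises the right ITR in full and the left one only as short fragments, which is common for these repeat-rich elements in sequencing-derived records.

Between the ITRs, the human EF-1α promoter drives constitutive expression of a roughly 1.7 kb synthetic insert. It consists of a blue fluorescent protein (annotated as EBFP2) followed by the N-terminal portion of a tetracycline-controlled transactivator fused to an N-terminal split-intein fragment. A WPRE and the human growth hormone polyadenylation signal follow, to enhance transcript stability and processing. The record does not state how EBFP and the transactivator half are joined or separated. It is also inconsistent on the transactivator type: the insert name says tTA, while the purpose field says rtTA and the annotation matches a fragment of rtTA3.

The construct is one half of an intein-split transactivator system. The N-terminal fragment should be inactive alone and is meant to be reconstituted by protein trans-splicing with a complementary C-terminal intein-fused half delivered separately. This restricts Tet-responsive transgene expression to cells receiving both components, for intersectional neural imaging and optogenetics. EBFP marks the transduced cells.
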