Addgene plasmid #172122: pAAV-pEF1a-EBFP-tTAn
Purpose: Constitutive expression of EBFP and rtTA-InteinN
Depositing lab: Chun Xu. Depositing organization: Center for Excellence in Brain Science and Intelligence Technology, Chinese Academy of Sciences. Publication: An intein-split transactivator for intersectional neural imaging and optogenetic manipulation. Chen HS, Zhang XL, Yang RR, Wang GL, Zhu XY, Xu YF, Wang DY, Zhang N, Qiu S, Zhan LJ, Shen ZM, Xu XH, Long G, Xu C. Nat Commun. 2022 Jun 23;13(1):3605. doi: 10.1038/s41467-022-31255-x. PubMed 35739125.
Backbone
  Vector backbone: pAAV-EF1a-DIO-TVA950-T2A-CVS12G-WPRE
  Backbone size w/o insert (bp): 5321
  Vector type: AAV
  Selectable markers: EBFP
Growth in bacteria
  Bacterial resistance: Ampicillin, 100 μg/mL
  Growth temperature: 37°C
  Growth strain: NEB Stable
  Copy number: High Copy
Gene/Insert
  Gene/Insert name: EBFP, tTAn-InteinN
  Species: Synthetic
  Insert size (bp): 1694
  Promoter: EF1a
  Cloning method: Ligation Independent Cloning
  Sequencing primers: 5′ ggcacttgatgtaattctcc; 3′ gcgtaaaaggagcaacatag
Resource information
  A portion of this plasmid was derived from a plasmid made by: EBFP from AAV pmSyn1-EBFP-Cre(Addgene #51507), tTAN from pAAV-TRE-fDIO-GFP-IRES-tTA(Addgene #118026), InteinN from pLKO-GFP-IntN-ddFKBP (An intein-mediated modulation of protein stability system and its application to study human cytomegalovirus essential gene function. Deng Pan, et al. Sci Rep, 2016. 6: p. 26167.)
Terms and licenses: Academic/Nonprofit Terms; Industry Terms: Not Available to Industry
Depositor comments: Used Infusion cloning. 5' cloning site: XbaI (not destroyed), 3' cloning site: EcoRV (not destroyed). Please visit https://www.biorxiv.org/content/10.1101/2021.04.05.438407v1 for bioRxiv preprint.
How to cite: pAAV-pEF1a-EBFP-tTAn was a gift from Chun Xu (Addgene plasmid # 172122 ; http://n2t.net/addgene:172122 ; RRID:Addgene_172122)
